Addgene plasmid #52005: pcDNA3-5'UTR-MAVS(KaganD88)
Purpose: Expresses the human MAVS CDS and contains the 5'UTR sequense
Depositing lab: Jonathan Kagan. Depositing organization: Boston Children's Hospital. Publication: A Bicistronic MAVS Transcript Highlights a Class of Truncated Variants in Antiviral Immunity. Brubaker SW, Gauthier AE, Mills EW, Ingolia NT, Kagan JC. Cell. 2014 Feb 13;156(4):800-11. doi: 10.1016/j.cell.2014.01.021. PubMed 24529381.
Backbone
  Vector backbone: pcDNA3
  Vector type: Mammalian Expression
Growth in bacteria
  Bacterial resistance: Ampicillin, 100 μg/mL
  Growth temperature: 37°C
  Growth strain: DH5alpha
  Copy number: High Copy
Gene/Insert
  Gene/Insert name: 5utr-MAVS
  Cloning method: Restriction Enzyme; 5′ cloning site unknown (unknown if destroyed); 3′ cloning site unknown (unknown if destroyed)
  Sequencing primers: 5′ CMV-F; 3′ BGH-Rev
Terms and licenses: Academic/Nonprofit Terms; Industry Terms: Not Available to Industry
Depositor comments: The sequence used for the 5'UTR of MAVS is described in Ensenbl ENST00000356687
How to cite: pcDNA3-5'UTR-MAVS(KaganD88) was a gift from Jonathan Kagan (Addgene plasmid # 52005 ; http://n2t.net/addgene:52005 ; RRID:Addgene_52005)
