[The description below was written by a language model from this plasmid's Addgene catalogue record.]
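Description:
pcDNA3-5'UTR-MAVS(KaganD88) is a mammalian expression plasmid built on the pcDNA3 backbone that carries the human MAVS (mitochondrial antiviral signaling protein) coding sequence preceded by its native 5' untranslated region. The depositor notes that the 5'UTR corresponds to the one annotated for a specific Ensembl MAVS transcript. The plasmid is maintained in E. coli as a high-copy construct under ampicillin selection. No feature table accompanies the record, but the listed sequencing primers (a CMV forward primer and a BGH reverse primer) fit the standard pcDNA3 layout, in which the insert sits between the CMV immediate-early promoter and the bovine growth hormone polyadenylation signal. pcDNA3 backbones also generally carry a neomycin resistance cassette for selection in mammalian cells, although the record does not mention this. The insert was introduced by restriction cloning, the sites used are recorded as unknown, and no epitope tags or reporter fusions are listed.

Including the natural 5'UTR rather than the coding sequence alone means that the leader sequence upstream of the MAVS start codon is retained in the transcript, so translation initiation occurs in a context closer to that of the endogenous mRNA. The associated publication concerns a bicistronic MAVS transcript that gives rise to truncated protein variants in antiviral immunity. This suggests the construct is meant for studying how the 5'UTR influences start-site choice and the balance of MAVS protein products in transfected mammalian cells, probably alongside constructs that lack the UTR. The record itself states the purpose only as expressing human MAVS with its 5'UTR.
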