>Addgene plasmid #52005 | pcDNA3-5'UTR-MAVS(KaganD88) | depositor partial sequence | sequence record 80213 | MAVS CDS
AAGCTTGCGGGAAGGGTCCTGGGCCCCGGGCGGCGGTCGCCAGGTCTCAGGGCCGGGGGTACCCGAGTCT
CGTTTCCTCTCAGTCCATCCACCCTTCATGGGGCCAGAGCCCTCTCTCCAGAATCTGAGCAGCAATGCCG
TTTGCTGAAGACAAGACCTATAAGTATATCTGCCGCAATTTCAGCAATTTTTGCAATGTGGATGTTGTAG
AGATTCTGCCTTACCTGCCCTGCCTCACAGCAAGAGACCAGGATCGACTGCGGGCCACCTGCACACTCTC
AGGGAACCGGGACACCCTCTGGCATCTCTTCAATACCCTTCAGCGGCGGCCCGGCTGGGTGGAGTACTTC
ATTGCGGCACTGAGGGGCTGTGAGCTAGTTGATCTCGCGGACGAAGTGGCCTCTGTCTACGAGAGCTACC
AGCCTCGGACCTCGGACCGTCCCCCAGACCCACTGGAGCCACCGTCACTTCCTGCTGAGAGGCCAGGGCC
CCCCACACCTGCTGCGGCCCACAGCATCCCCTACAACAGCTGCAGAGAGAAGGAGCCAAGTTACCCCATG
CCTGTCCAGGAGACCCAGGCGCCAGAGTCCCCAGGAGAGAATTCAGAGCAAGCCCTGCAGACGCTCAGCC
CCAGAGCCATCCCAAGGAATCCAGATGGTGGCCCCCTGGAGTCCTCCTCTGACCTGGCAGCCCTCAGCCC
TCTGACCTCCAGCGGGCATCAGGAGAAGGACACAGAACTGGGCAGTACCCACACAGCAGGTGCGACCTCC
AGCCTCACACCATCCCGTGGGCCTGTGTCTCCATCTGTCTCCTTCCAGCCCCTGGCCCGTTCCACCCCCA
GGGCAAGCCGCTTGCCTGGACCCACAGGGTCAGTTGTATCTACTGGCACCTCCTTCTCCTCCTCATCCCC
TGGCTTGGCCTCTGCAGGGGCTGCAGAGGGTAAACAGGGTGCAGAGAGTGACCAGGCCGAGCCTATCATC
TGCTCCAGTGGGGCAGAGGCACCTGCCAACTCTCTGCCCTCCAAAGTGCCTACCACCTTGATGCCTGTGA
ACACAGTGGCCCTGAAAGTGCCTGCCAACCCAGCATCTGTCAGCACAGTGCCCTCCAAGTTGCCAACTAG
CTCAAAGCCCCCTGGTGCAGTGCCTTCTAATGCGCTCACCAATCCAGCACCATCCAAATTGCCCATCAAC
TCAACCCGTGCTGGCATGGTGCCATCCAAAGTGCCTACTAGCATGGTGCTCACCAAGGTGTCTGCCAGCA
CAGTCCCCACTGACGGGAGCAGCAGAAATGAGGAGACCCCAGCAGCTCCAACACCCGCCGGCGCCACTGG
AGGCAGCTCAGCCTGGCTAGACAGCAGCTTTGAGAATAGGGGCCTTGGGTCGGAGCTGAGTAAGCCTGGC
GTGCTGGCATCCCAGGTAGACAGCCCGTTCTCGGGCTGCTTCGAGGATCTTGCCATCAGTGCCAGCACCT
CCTTGGGCATGGGGCCCTGCCATGGCCCAGAGGAGAATGAGTATAAGTCCGAGGGCACCTTTGGGATCCA
CGTGGCTGAGAACCCCAGCATCCAGCTCCTGGAGGGCAACCCTGGGCCACCTGCGGACCCGGATGGCGGC
CCCAGGCCACAAGCCGACCGGAAGTTCCAGGAGAGGGAGGTGCCATGCCACAGGCCCTCACCTGGGGCTC
TGTGGCTCCAGGTGGCTGTGACAGGGGTGCTGGTAGTCACACTCCTGGTGGTGCTGTACCGGCGGCGTCT
GCACTAGGCGGCCGC
