>Addgene plasmid #52005 | pcDNA3-5'UTR-MAVS(KaganD88) | addgene partial sequence | sequence record 81695 | CMV-F 5'-CGCAAATGGGCGGTAGGCGTG-3'
ACTAGAGAACCCACTGCTTACTGGCTTATCGAAATTAATACGACTCACTATAGGGAGACCCAAGCTTGCG
GGAAGGGTCCTGGGCCCCGGGCGGCGGTCGCCAGGTCTCAGGGCCGGGGGTACCCGAGTCTCGTTTCCTC
TCAGTCCATCCACCCTTCATGGGGCCAGAGCCCTCTCTCCAGAATCTGAGCAGCAATGCCGTTTGCTGAA
GACAAGACCTATAAGTATATCTGCCGCAATTTCAGCAATTTTTGCAATGTGGATGTTGTAGAGATTCTGC
CTTACCTGCCCTGCCTCACAGCAAGAGACCAGGATCGACTGCGGGCCACCTGCACACTCTCAGGGAACCG
GGACACCCTCTGGCATCTCTTCAATACCCTTCAGCGGCGGCCCGGCTGGGTGGAGTACTTCATTGCGGCA
CTGAGGGGCTGTGAGCTAGTTGATCTCGCGGACGAAGTGGCCTCTGTCTACGAGAGCTACCAGCCTCGGA
CCTCGGACCGTCCCCCAGACCCACTGGAGCCACCGTCACTTCCTGCTGAGAGGCCAGGGCCCCCCACACC
TGCTGCGGCCCACAGCATCCCCTACAACAGCTGCAGAGAGAAGGAGCCAAGTTACCCCATGCCTGTCCAG
GAGACCCAGGCGCCAGAGTCCCCAGGAGAGAATTCAGAGCAAGCCCTGCAGACGCTCAGCCCCAGAGCCA
TCCCAAGGAATCCAGATGGTGGCCCCCTGGAGTCCTCCTCTGACCTGGCAGCCCTCAGCCCTCTGACCTC
CAGCGGGCATCAGGAGAAGGACACAGAACTGGGCAGTACCCACACAGCAGGTGCGACCTCCAGCCTCACA
CCATCCCGTGGGCCTGTGTCTCCATCTGTCTCCTTCCAGCCCCTGGCCCGT
