>Addgene plasmid #52005 | pcDNA3-5'UTR-MAVS(KaganD88) | addgene partial sequence | sequence record 81751 | BGH-rev 5'-TAGAAGGCACAGTCGAGG-3'
CTATAGAATAGGGCCCTCTAGATGCATGCTCGAGCGGCCGCCTAGTGCAGACGCCGCCGGTACAGCACCA
CCAGGAGTGTGACTACCAGCACCCCTGTCACAGCCACCTGGAGCCACAGAGCCCCAGGTGAGGGCCTGTG
GCATGGCACCTCCCTCTCCTGGAACTTCCGGTCGGCTTGTGGCCTGGGGCCGCCATCCGGGTCCGCAGGT
GGCCCAGGGTTGCCCTCCAGGAGCTGGATGCTGGGGTTCTCAGCCACGTGGATCCCAAAGGTGCCCTCGG
ACTTATACTCATTCTCCTCTGGGCCATGGCAGGGCCCCATGCCCAAGGAGGTGCTGGCACTGATGGCAAG
ATCCTCGAAGCAGCCCGAGAACGGGCTGTCTACCTGGGATGCCAGCACGCCAGGCTTACTCAGCTCCGAC
CCAAGGCCCCTATTCTCAAAGCTGCTGTCTAGCCAGGCTGAGCTGCCTCCAGTGGCGCCGGCGGGTGTTG
GAGCTGCTGGGGTCTCCTCATTTCTGCTGCTCCCGTCAGTGGGGACTGTGCTGGCAGACACCTTGGTGAG
CACCATGCTAGTAGGCACTTTGGATGGCACCATGCCAGCACGGGTTGAGTTGATGGGCAATTTGGATGGT
GCTGGATTGGTGAGCGCATTAGAAGGCACTGCACCAGGGGGCTTTGAGCTAGTTGGCAACTTGGAGGGCA
CTGTGCTGACAGATGCTGGGTTGGCAGGCACTTTCAGGGCCACTGTGTTCACAGGCATCAAGGTGGTAGG
CACTTTGGAGGGCAGAGAGTTGGCAGGTGCCTCTGCCCCACTGGAGCAGATGATAGGCTCGGCCTGGTCA
CTCTCTGCACCCTGTTTACCCTCTGCAGCCCCTGCAGAGGCCAAGCCAGG
